>Addgene plasmid #135665 | cTRE-GFP | addgene full sequence | sequence record 325434 | Addgene NGS Result
TCGATCCCCCGGGCTGCAGATCTGTAGGGCGCAGTAGTCCAGGGTTTCCTTGATGATGTCATACTTATCC
TGTCCCTTTTTTTTCCACAGCTCGCGGTTGAGGACAAACTCTTCGCGGTCTTTCCAGTGGGGATCGACGG
TATCGATAAGCTTGCAGATCTGCGACTCTAGAGGATCTGCGACTCTAGAGGATCATAATCAGCCATACCA
CATTTGTAGAGGTTTTACTTGCTTTAAAAAACCTCCCACACCTCCCCCTGAACCTGAAACATAAAATGAA
TGCAATTGTTGTTGTTAACTTGTTTATTGCAGCTTATAATGGTTACAAATAAAGCAATAGCATCACAAAT
TTCACAAATAAAGCATTTTTTTCACTGCATTCTAGTTGTGGTTTGTCCAAACTCATCAATGTATCTTATC
ATGTCTGGATCTGCGACTCTAGAGGATCATAATCAGCCATACCACATTTGTAGAGGTTTTACTTGCTTTA
AAAAACCTCCCACACCTCCCCCTGAACCTGAAACATAAAATGAATGCAATTGTTGTTGTTAACTTGTTTA
TTGCAGCTTATAATGGTTACAAATAAAGCAATAGCATCACAAATTTCACAAATAAAGCATTTTTTTCACT
GCATTCTAGTTGTGGTTTGTCCAAACTCATCAATGTATCTTATCATGTCTGGATCGAGTTTACCACTCCC
TATCAGTGATAGAGAAAAGTGAAAGTCGAGTTTACCACTCCCTATCAGTGATAGAGAAAAGTGAAAGTCG
AGTTTACCACTCCCTATCAGTGATAGAGAAAAGTGAAAGTCGAGTTTACCACTCCCTATCAGTGATAGAG
AAAAGTGAAAGTCGAGTTTACCACTCCCTATCAGTGATAGAGAAAAGTGAAAGTCGAGTTTACCACTCCC
TATCAGTGATAGAGAAAAGTGAAAGTCGAGTTTACCACTCCCTATCAGTGATAGAGAAAAGTGAAAGTCG
AGCTCGGTACCCGGGTCGAGGTAGGCGTGTACGGTGGGAGGCCTATATAAGCAGAGCTCGTTTAGTGAAC
CGTCAGATCGCCTGGAGACGCCATCCACGCTGTTTTGACCTCCATAGAAGACACCGGGACCGATCCAGCC
TCCGCGGCCCCGAATTGACCACCATGGTGAGCAAGGGCGAGGAGCTGTTCACCGGGGTGGTGCCCATCCT
GGTCGAGCTGGACGGCGACGTAAACGGCCACAAGTTCAGCGTGTCTGGCGAGGGCGAGGGCGATGCCACC
TACGGCAAGCTGACCCTGAAGTTCATCTGCACCACCGGCAAGCTGCCCGTGCCCTGGCCCACCCTCGTGA
CCACCCTGACCTACGGCGTGCAGTGCTTCAGCCGCTACCCCGACCACATGAAGCAGCACGACTTCTTCAA
GTCCGCCATGCCCGAAGGCTACGTCCAGGAGCGCACCATCTTCTTCAAGGACGACGGCAACTACAAGACC
CGCGCCGAGGTGAAGTTCGAGGGCGACACCCTGGTGAACCGCATCGAGCTGAAGGGCATCGACTTCAAGG
AGGACGGCAACATCCTGGGGCACAAGCTGGAGTACAACTACAACAGCCACAACGTCTATATCATGGCCGA
CAAGCAGAAGAACGGCATCAAGGCGAACCTCAAGATCCGCCACAACATCGAGGACGGCAGCGTGCAGCTC
GCCGACCACTACCAGCAGAACACCCCCATCGGCGACGGCCCCGTGCTGCTGCCCGACAACCACTACCTGA
GCACCCAGTCCGCCCTGAGCAAAGACCCCAACGAGAAGCGCGATCACATGGTCCTGCTGGAGTTCGTGAC
CGCCGCCGGGATCACTCTCGGCATGGACGAGCTGTACAAGTAATGACGTACGGCGGCCGCCTCGAGCTGC
TAGAATTCCAATTGACGCGTTGAGAACTTCAGGGTGAGTTTGGGGACCCTTGATTGTTCTTTCTTTTTCG
CTATTGTAAAATTCATGTTATATGGAGGGGGCAAAGTTTTCAGGGTGTTGTTTAGAATGGGAAGATGTCC
CTTGTATCACCATGGACCCTCATGATAATTTTGTTTCTTTCACTTTCTACTCTGTTGACAACCATTGTCT
CCTCTTATTTTCTTTTCATTTTCTGTAACTTTTTCGTTAAACTTTAGCTTGCATTTGTAACGAATTTTTA
AATTCACTTTTGTTTATTTGTCAGATTGTAAGTACTTTCTCTAATCACTTTTTTTTCAAGGCAATCAGGG
TATATTATATTGTACTTCAGCACAGTTTTAGAGAACAATTGTTATAATTAAATGATAAGGTAGAATATTT
CTGCATATAAATTCTGGCTGGCGTGGAAATATTCTTATTGGTAGAAACAACTACACCCTGGTCATCATCC
TGCCTTTCTCTTTATGGTTACAATGATATACACTGTTTGAGATGAGGATAAAATACTCTGAGTCCAAACC
GGGCCCCTCTGCTAACCATGTTCATGCCTTCTTCTCTTTCCTACAGCTCCTGGGCAACGTGCTGGTTGTT
GTGCTGTCTCATCATTTTGGCAAAGGATTCACTCCTCAGGTGCAGGCTGCCTATCAGAAGGTGGTGGCTG
GTGTGGCCAATGCCCTGGCTCACAAATACCACTGAGATCGTTTTCCCTCTGCCAAAAATTATGGGGACAT
CATGAAGCCCCTTGAGCATCTGACTTCTGGCTAATAAAGGAAATTTATTTTCATTGCAATAGTGTGTTGG
AATTTCTCGATCGCTAGCATCCTAGGCGCGCCACATGTGAGCAAAAGGCCAGCAAAAGGCCAGGAACCGT
AAAAAGGCCGCGTTGCTGGCGTTTTTCCATAGGCTCCGCCCCCCTGACGAGCATCACAAAAATCGACGCT
CAAGTCAGAGGTGGCGAAACCCGACAGGACTATAAAGATACCAGGCGTTTCCCCCTGGAAGCTCCCTCGT
GCGCTCTCCTGTTCCGACCCTGCCGCTTACCGGATACCTGTCCGCCTTTCTCCCTTCGGGAAGCGTGGCG
CTTTCTCATAGCTCACGCTGTAGGTATCTCAGTTCGGTGTAGGTCGTTCGCTCCAAGCTGGGCTGTGTGC
ACGAACCCCCCGTTCAGCCCGACCGCTGCGCCTTATCCGGTAACTATCGTCTTGAGTCCAACCCGGTAAG
ACACGACTTATCGCCACTGGCAGCAGCCACTGGTAACAGGATTAGCAGAGCGAGGTATGTAGGCGGTGCT
ACAGAGTTCTTGAAGTGGTGGCCTAACTACGGCTACACTAGAAGAACAGTATTTGGTATCTGCGCTCTGC
TGAAGCCAGTTACCTTCGGAAAAAGAGTTGGTAGCTCTTGATCCGGCAAACAAACCACCGCTGGTAGCGG
TGGTTTTTTTGTTTGCAAGCAGCAGATTACGCGCAGAAAAAAAGGATCTCAAGAAGATCCTTTGATCTTT
TCTACGGGGTCTGACGCTCAGTGGAACGAAAACTCACGTTAAGGGATTTTGGTCATGAGATTATCAAAAA
GGATCTTCACCTAGATCCTTTTAAATTAAAAATGAAGTTTTAAATCAATCTAAAGTATATATGAGTAAAC
TTGGTCTGACAGTTACCAATGCTTAATCAGTGAGGCACCTATCTCAGCGATCTGTCTATTTCGTTCATCC
ATAGTTGCCTGACTCCCCGTCGTGTAGATAACTACGATACGGGAGGGCTTACCATCTGGCCCCAGTGCTG
CAATGATACCGCGAGACCCACGCTCACCGGCTCCAGATTTATCAGCAATAAACCAGCCAGCCGGAAGGGC
CGAGCGCAGAAGTGGTCCTGCAACTTTATCCGCCTCCATCCAGTCTATTAATTGTTGCCGGGAAGCTAGA
GTAAGTAGTTCGCCAGTTAATAGTTTGCGCAACGTTGTTGCCATTGCTACAGGCATCGTGGTGTCACGCT
CGTCGTTTGGTATGGCTTCATTCAGCTCCGGTTCCCAACGATCAAGGCGAGTTACATGATCCCCCATGTT
GTGCAAAAAAGCGGTTAGCTCCTTCGGTCCTCCGATCGTTGTCAGAAGTAAGTTGGCCGCAGTGTTATCA
CTCATGGTTATGGCAGCACTGCATAATTCTCTTACTGTCATGCCATCCGTAAGATGCTTTTCTGTGACTG
GTGAGTACTCAACCAAGTCATTCTGAGAATAGTGTATGCGGCGACCGAGTTGCTCTTGCCCGGCGTCAAT
ACGGGATAATACCGCGCCACATAGCAGAACTTTAAAAGTGCTCATCATTGGAAAACGTTCTTCGGGGCGA
AAACTCTCAAGGATCTTACCGCTGTTGAGATCCAGTTCGATGTAACCCACTCGTGCACCCAACTGATCTT
CAGCATCTTTTACTTTCACCAGCGTTTCTGGGTGAGCAAAAACAGGAAGGCAAAATGCCGCAAAAAAGGG
AATAAGGGCGACACGGAAATGTTGAATACTCATACTCTTCCTTTTTCAATATTATTGAAGCATTTATCAG
GGTTATTGTCTCATGAGCGGATACATATTTGAATGTATTTAGAAAAATAAACAAATAGGGGTTCCGCGCA
CATTTCCCCGAAAAGTGCCACCTAAATTGTAAGCGTTAATATTTTGTTAAAATTCGCGTTAAATTTTTGT
TAAATCAGCTCATTTTTTAACCAATAGGCCGAAATCGGCAAAATCCCTTATAAATCAAAAGAATAGACCG
AGATAGGGT
[37 nt withheld, positions 4700-4736]
AAAGAACGTGGACTCCAACGTCAAAGG
[49 nt withheld, positions 4764-4812]
T
[91 nt withheld, positions 4814-4904]
G
[124 nt withheld, positions 4906-5029]
CCCATTCGCCATTCAGGCTGCGCAACTGTTGGGAAGGGCGATCGGTGCGGGCCTCTTCGCTATTACGCCA
GCTGGCGAAAGGGGGATGTGCTGCAAGGCGATTAAGTTGGGTAACGCCAGGGTTTTCCCAGTCACGACGT
TGTAAAACGACGGCCAGTGAATTGTAATACGACTCACTATAGGGCGAATTGGAGCTCCACCGCGGTGGCG
GCCGCTCTAGAACTAGTGGATCCCCCGGGCTGCAGGAATTAATTCGTCGACCTCGAAATTCTACCGGGTA
GGGGAGGCGCTTTTCCCAAGGCAGTCTGGAGCATGCGCTTTAGCAGCCCCGCTGGGCACTTGGCGCTACA
CAAGTGGCCTCTGGCCTCGCACACATTCCACATCCACCGGTAGGCGCCAACCGGCTCCGTTCTTTGGTGG
CCCCTTCGCGCCACCTTCTACTCCTCCCCTAGTCAGGAAGTTCCCCCCCGCCCCGCAGCTCGCGTCGTGC
AGGACGTGACAAATGGAAGTAGCACGTCTCACTAGTCTCGTGCAGATGGACAGCACCGCTGAGCAATGGA
AGCGGGTAGGCCTTTGGGGCAGCGGCCAATAGCAGCTTTGCTCCTTCGCTTTCTGGGCTCAGAGGCTGGG
AAGGGGTGGGTCCGGGGGCGGGCTCAGGGGCGGGCTCAGGGGCGGGGCGGGCGCCCGAAGGTCCTCCGGA
GGCCCGGCATTCTGCACGCTTCAAAAGCGCACGTCTGCCGCGCTGTTCTCCTCTTCCTCATCTCCGGGCC
TTTCGACCTGCATCCATCTAGATCTCGATCGAGCAGCTGAAGCTTATGGAGAAGTTACTATTCCGAAGTT
CCTATTCTCTAGAAAGTATAGGAACT
Features (pLannotate 1.2.2; 23 found; start..end, strand, type, name):
      3..19      +  misc_feature   MCS (fragment): pBluescript multiple cloning site
     25..128     +  misc_feature   Ad SA: adenovirus major late transcript splice acceptor (Friedrich and Soriano, 1991)
    134..154     -  misc_feature   MCS (fragment): pBluescript multiple cloning site
    191..274     +  CDS            large T antigen (fragment): large T antigen from SV40 (simian virus 40)
    297..431     +  polyA_signal   SV40 poly(A) signal: SV40 polyadenylation signal
    445..528     +  CDS            large T antigen (fragment): large T antigen from SV40 (simian virus 40)
    551..685     +  polyA_signal   SV40 poly(A) signal: SV40 polyadenylation signal
    697..967     +  protein_bind   tetracycline response element: contains seven copies of the tetracycline operator tetO tetracycline repressor TetR
    978..995     +  misc_feature   MCS (fragment): pUC18/19 multiple cloning site
   1000..1038    +  promoter       minimal CMV promoter: human cytomegalovirus (CMV) immediate early promoter
   1144..1863    +  CDS            EGFP: the original enhanced GFP (Yang et al., 1996) mammalian codon-optimized
   1924..2496    +  intron         β-globin intron: intron from rabbit β-globin gene
   2500..2622    +  CDS            HBB: HBB_COLGU - Experimental evidence at transcript level: Swiss-Prot protein existence level 2. Involved in oxygen transport from the lung to the various peripheral tissues. From Colobus guereza (Mantled guereza) (Eastern black-and-white colobus monkey).
   2693..2735    +  polyA_signal   β-globin poly(A) signal (fragment): rabbit β-globin polyadenylation signal (Gil and Proudfoot, 1987)
   2824..3412    -  rep_origin     ori: high-copy-number ColE1/pMB1/pBR322/pUC origin of replication
   3583..4443    -  CDS            AmpR: β-lactamase; bla; confers resistance to ampicillin, carbenicillin, and related antibiotics
   4444..4548    -  promoter       AmpR promoter: bla
   4601..5029    -  rep_origin     f1 ori (sequence partly withheld): f1 bacteriophage origin of replication; arrow indicates direction of (+) strand synthesis
   5034..5191    -  CDS            lacZα (fragment): LacZα fragment of β-galactosidase; lacZ fragment
   5194..5212    +  promoter       T7 promoter: promoter for bacteriophage T7 RNA polymerase
   5221..5279    +  misc_feature   MCS (fragment): pBluescript multiple cloning site
   5305..5804    +  promoter       PGK promoter: mouse phosphoglycerate kinase 1 promoter
   5864..2       +  protein_bind   FRT (minimal) (across the origin): supports FLP-mediated excision but not integration (Turan and Bode, 2011) FLP recombinase from the Saccharomyces cerevisiae 2μ plasmid
