[The description below was written by a language model from this plasmid's Addgene catalogue record and pLannotate feature annotations shown in this document.]
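Description:
cTRE-GFP is a mouse targeting plasmid built on the pgkATGfrt backbone. It is designed to place a doxycycline-inducible GFP cDNA into embryonic stem cells (or other suitably engineered cells) by recombination-mediated cassette exchange. In bacteria it is maintained as a high-copy plasmid through a ColE1/pUC-type origin and selected with ampicillin via the β-lactamase gene. An f1 origin, a lacZα fragment, a T7 promoter and pBluescript polylinker remnants reflect its phagemid ancestry.

The targeting portion consists of a mouse PGK promoter followed by a single FRT site, which spans the sequence origin. In this backbone design, FLP-mediated recombination at a matching FRT in the genome is generally used to put the PGK promoter and a start codon in front of a promoterless selection marker at the landing site. The record does not name that locus or marker.

Downstream of the FRT lie an adenovirus major late splice acceptor and two tandem SV40 polyadenylation signals, an arrangement that would be expected to capture and terminate upstream transcription and so insulate the inducible unit. That unit comprises a tetracycline response element with seven tetO repeats joined to a minimal CMV promoter. It drives an EGFP coding sequence, followed by a rabbit β-globin intron, a short β-globin exon segment and a β-globin poly(A) signal. Expression therefore depends on a tetracycline transactivator supplied by the host cells, which this plasmid does not encode. The depositor notes two GFP substitutions, V163A and F165L, and reports that they do not affect GFP function. The insert was assembled by Gibson cloning. The record does not describe applications beyond Dox-inducible GFP expression after cassette exchange.
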