Addgene plasmid #135665: cTRE-GFP
Purpose: Introduce Dox-inducible (TRE promoter) GFP cDNA into (ES) cells by recombination-mediated cassette exchange
Depositing lab: Florian Karreth. Depositing organization: H. Lee Moffitt Cancer Center and Research Institute.
Backbone
  Vector backbone: pgkATGfrt
  Backbone manufacturer: Rudolf Jaenisch (Addgene plasmid # 20734)
  Vector type: Mouse Targeting
Growth in bacteria
  Bacterial resistance: Ampicillin, 100 μg/mL
  Growth temperature: 37°C
  Growth strain: DH5alpha
  Copy number: High Copy
Gene/Insert
  Gene/Insert name: GFP
  Species: Synthetic
  Cloning method: Gibson Cloning
Terms and licenses: Academic/Nonprofit Terms; Industry Terms: Not Available to Industry
Depositor comments: Please note there are 2 mutations-V163A, F165L in GFP. Depositor confirms this does not affect functionality of GFP.
How to cite: cTRE-GFP was a gift from Florian Karreth (Addgene plasmid # 135665 ; http://n2t.net/addgene:135665 ; RRID:Addgene_135665)
